Addgene plasmid #136000: pcDNA5 FRT-TO-EGFP-UPF1-WT
Purpose: DOX-inducible WT UPF1 inserted with GFP tagged on the N-terminus and used with the Flp-In T-Rex System
Depositing lab: Anthony Leung. Publication: Structure-Mediated RNA Decay by UPF1 and G3BP1. Fischer JW, Busa VF, Shao Y, Leung AKL. Mol Cell. 2020 Apr 2;78(1):70-84.e6. doi: 10.1016/j.molcel.2020.01.021. Epub 2020 Feb 3. PubMed 32017897.
Backbone
  Vector backbone: pcDNA5 FRT TO
  Backbone manufacturer: Invitrogen
  Vector type: Mammalian Expression
Growth in bacteria
  Bacterial resistance: Ampicillin, 100 μg/mL
  Growth temperature: 37°C
  Growth strain: DH5alpha
  Copy number: Unknown
Gene/Insert
  Gene/Insert name: UPF1
  Tag / fusion protein: EGFP (N terminal on insert)
Terms and licenses: Academic/Nonprofit Terms; Industry Terms: Not Available to Industry
How to cite: pcDNA5 FRT-TO-EGFP-UPF1-WT was a gift from Anthony Leung (Addgene plasmid # 136000 ; http://n2t.net/addgene:136000 ; RRID:Addgene_136000)
