[The description below was written by a language model from this plasmid's Addgene catalogue record and pLannotate feature annotations shown in this document.]
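Description:
pcDNA5 FRT-TO-EGFP-UPF1-WT is a mammalian expression plasmid built on the Invitrogen pcDNA5 FRT TO backbone and designed for the Flp-In T-REx system, in which a single copy of an inducible transgene is integrated at a defined genomic site. The sequenced record is 9,434 nt. In bacteria it is maintained through a high-copy ColE1/pUC-type origin and selected with ampicillin via the β-lactamase gene and its own promoter. The short annotated fragments of bom, f1 ori, lacI, ble and the SV40 promoter appear to be backbone remnants rather than functional parts.

The expression cassette uses the CMV immediate early enhancer and promoter, followed directly by two short matches that the annotation software labels as tet-operator-containing promoter fragments. These correspond to tandem tet operator sites, so transcription is blocked in cells expressing the Tet repressor and is released by doxycycline. A chimeric β-globin/immunoglobulin intron and a T7 promoter lie upstream of the coding region. That region encodes EGFP joined directly to the N-terminus of wild-type human UPF1, the RNA-dependent helicase and ATPase central to nonsense-mediated mRNA decay, and it ends at a bGH polyadenylation signal.

Downstream, an FRT site directly precedes a hygromycin resistance gene with an SV40 poly(A) signal, and no complete promoter is annotated for this gene. In the Flp-In design, FLP-mediated recombination into a genomic FRT site supplies the promoter needed to express the marker, so hygromycin selects for correctly integrated clones. The construct is used to generate stable isogenic cell lines with doxycycline-inducible, fluorescently trackable wild-type UPF1, which suits localisation and RNA decay studies.
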