Features (pLannotate 1.2.2; 24 found; start..end, strand, type, name):
     28..80      -  misc_feature   bom (fragment): basis of mobility region from pBR322
    235..614     +  enhancer       CMV enhancer: human cytomegalovirus immediate early enhancer
    615..818     +  promoter       CMV promoter: human cytomegalovirus (CMV) immediate early promoter
    820..839     +  promoter       PLtetO-1 promoter (fragment): modified phage lambda PL promoter with tet operator sites (Lutz and Bujard, 1997)
    841..860     +  promoter       PLtetO-1 promoter (fragment): modified phage lambda PL promoter with tet operator sites (Lutz and Bujard, 1997)
    868..901     +  promoter       TRE3GV promoter (fragment): 3rd-generation Tet-responsive promoter that can be activated by binding of Tet-On® 3G, optimized for retroviral and lentiviral vectors
   1016..1148    +  intron         chimeric intron: chimera between introns from human β-globin and immunoglobulin heavy chain genes
   1193..1211    +  promoter       T7 promoter: promoter for bacteriophage T7 RNA polymerase
   1233..1949    +  CDS            EGFP: EGFP is a basic (constitutively fluorescent) green fluorescent protein published in 1996, derived from Aequorea victoria. It is reported to be a rapidly-maturing weak dimer with moderate acid sensitivity.
   1950..5303    +  CDS            UPF1: RENT1_HUMAN - Also known as KIAA0221, RENT1. Experimental evidence at protein level: Swiss-Prot protein existence level 1. RNA-dependent helicase and ATPase required for nonsense- mediated decay (NMD) of mRNAs containing premature stop codons. Is recruited to mRNAs upon translation termination and undergoes a cycle of phosphorylation and dephosphorylation; its phosphorylation appears to be a key step in NMD. Recruited by release factors to stalled ribosomes together with the SMG1C protein kinase complex to form the transient SURF (SMG1-UPF1-eRF1-eRF3) complex. In EJC-dependent NMD, the SURF co
   5392..5616    +  polyA_signal   bGH poly(A) signal: bovine growth hormone polyadenylation signal
   5620..5641    +  promoter       SV40 promoter (fragment): SV40 enhancer and early promoter
   5662..5895    +  rep_origin     f1 ori (fragment) (sequence partly withheld): f1 bacteriophage origin of replication; arrow indicates direction of (+) strand synthesis
   5900..5947    +  protein_bind   FRT: FLP-mediated recombination occurs in the 8-bp core sequence TCTAGAAA (Turan and Bode, 2011). FLP recombinase from the Saccharomyces cerevisiae 2μ plasmid
   5955..6977    +  CDS            HygR: aminoglycoside phosphotransferase from E. coli; aph(4)-Ia; confers resistance to hygromycin
   6987..7112    +  CDS            ble (fragment): BLE_KLEPN - Experimental evidence at protein level: Swiss-Prot protein existence level 1. Binding protein with a strong affinity to the bleomycin family of antibiotics. Binds to CL990; an antimitotic-antibiotic compound. From Klebsiella pneumoniae.
   7107..7228    +  polyA_signal   SV40 poly(A) signal: SV40 polyadenylation signal
   7301..7317    -  protein_bind   lac operator: The lac repressor binds to the lac operator to inhibit transcription in E. coli. This inhibition can be relieved by adding lactose or isopropyl-β-D-thiogalactopyranoside (IPTG). lac repressor encoded by lacI
   7325..7355    -  promoter       lac promoter: promoter for the E. coli lac operon
   7370..7391    -  protein_bind   CAP binding site: CAP binding activates transcription in the presence of cAMP. E. coli catabolite activator protein
   7404..7496    -  CDS            lacI (fragment): lac repressor; lacI; The lac repressor binds to the lac operator to inhibit transcription in E. coli. This inhibition can be relieved by adding lactose or isopropyl-β-D-thiogalactopyranoside (IPTG).
   7679..8267    -  rep_origin     ori: high-copy-number ColE1/pMB1/pBR322/pUC origin of replication
   8438..9298    -  CDS            AmpR: β-lactamase; bla; confers resistance to ampicillin, carbenicillin, and related antibiotics
   9299..9403    -  promoter       AmpR promoter: bla
>Addgene plasmid #136000 | pcDNA5 FRT-TO-EGFP-UPF1-WT | addgene full sequence | sequence record 269858 | Addgene NGS Result
GACGGATCGGGAGATCTCCCGATCCCCTATGGTGCACTCTCAGTACAATCTGCTCTGATGCCGCATAGTT
AAGCCAGTATCTGCTCCCTGCTTGTGTGTTGGAGGTCGCTGAGTAGTGCGCGAGCAAAATTTAAGCTACA
ACAAGGCAAGGCTTGACCGACAATTGCATGAAGAATCTGCTTAGGGTTAGGCGTTTTGCGCTGCTTCGCG
ATGTACGGGCCAGATATACGCGTTGACATTGATTATTGACTAGTTATTAATAGTAATCAATTACGGGGTC
ATTAGTTCATAGCCCATATATGGAGTTCCGCGTTACATAACTTACGGTAAATGGCCCGCCTGGCTGACCG
CCCAACGACCCCCGCCCATTGACGTCAATAATGACGTATGTTCCCATAGTAACGCCAATAGGGACTTTCC
ATTGACGTCAATGGGTGGAGTATTTACGGTAAACTGCCCACTTGGCAGTACATCAAGTGTATCATATGCC
AAGTACGCCCCCTATTGACGTCAATGACGGTAAATGGCCCGCCTGGCATTATGCCCAGTACATGACCTTA
TGGGACTTTCCTACTTGGCAGTACATCTACGTATTAGTCATCGCTATTACCATGGTGATGCGGTTTTGGC
AGTACATCAATGGGCGTGGATAGCGGTTTGACTCACGGGGATTTCCAAGTCTCCACCCCATTGACGTCAA
TGGGAGTTTGTTTTGGCACCAAAATCAACGGGACTTTCCAAAATGTCGTAACAACTCCGCCCCATTGACG
CAAATGGGCGGTAGGCGTGTACGGTGGGAGGTCTATATAAGCAGAGCTCTCCCTATCAGTGATAGAGATC
TCCCTATCAGTGATAGAGATCGTCGACGAGCTCGTTTAGTGAACCGTCAGATCGCCTGGAGACGCCATCC
ACGCTGTTTTGACCTCCATAGAAGACACCGGGACCGATCCAGCCTCCGGACTCTAGCGTTTAAACTTAAG
CTTCTTGCAGAAGTTGGTCGTGAGGCACTGGGCAGGTAAGTATCAAGGTTACAAGACAGGTTTAAGGAGA
CCAATAGAAACTGGGCTTGTCGAGACAGAGAAGACTCTTGCGTTTCTGATAGGCACCTATTGGTCTTACT
GACATCCACTTTGCCTTTCTCTCCACAGGTGTCCACTCCCAGTTCAATTACAGCTCTTAAGGCTAGAGTA
CTTAATACGACTCACTATAGGCTAGCGCTACCGGTCGCCACCATGGTGAGCAAGGGCGAGGAGCTGTTCA
CCGGGGTGGTGCCCATCCTGGTCGAGCTGGACGGCGACGTAAACGGCCACAAGTTCAGCGTGTCCGGCGA
GGGCGAGGGCGATGCCACCTACGGCAAGCTGACCCTGAAGTTCATCTGCACCACCGGCAAGCTGCCCGTG
CCCTGGCCCACCCTCGTGACCACCCTGACCTACGGCGTGCAGTGCTTCAGCCGCTACCCCGACCACATGA
AGCAGCACGACTTCTTCAAGTCCGCCATGCCCGAAGGCTACGTCCAGGAGCGCACCATCTTCTTCAAGGA
CGACGGCAACTACAAGACCCGCGCCGAGGTGAAGTTCGAGGGCGACACCCTGGTGAACCGCATCGAGCTG
AAGGGCATCGACTTCAAGGAGGACGGCAACATCCTGGGGCACAAGCTGGAGTACAACTACAACAGCCACA
ACGTCTATATCATGGCCGACAAGCAGAAGAACGGCATCAAGGTGAACTTCAAGATCCGCCACAACATCGA
GGACGGCAGCGTGCAGCTCGCCGACCACTACCAGCAGAACACCCCCATCGGCGACGGCCCCGTGCTGCTG
CCCGACAACCACTACCTGAGCACCCAGTCCGCCCTGAGCAAAGACCCCAACGAGAAGCGCGATCACATGG
TCCTGCTGGAGTTCGTGACCGCCGCCGGGATCACTCTCGGCATGGACGAGCTGTACAAGCTTAGCGTGGA
GGCGTACGGGCCCAGCTCGCAGACTCTCACTTTCCTGGACACGGAGGAGGCCGAGCTGCTTGGCGCCGAC
ACACAGGGCTCCGAGTTCGAGTTCACCGACTTTACTCTTCCTAGCCAGACGCAGACGCCCCCCGGCGGCC
CCGGCGGCCCGGGCGGTGGCGGCGCGGGAGGCCCGGGCGGCGCGGGCGCGGGCGCTGCGGCGGGACAGCT
CGACGCGCAGGTTGGGCCCGAAGGCATCCTGCAGAACGGGGCTGTGGACGACAGTGTAGCCAAGACCAGC
CAGTTGTTGGCTGAGTTGAACTTCGAGGAAGATGAAGAAGACACCTATTACACGAAGGACCTCCCCATAC
ACGCCTGCAGTTACTGTGGAATACACGATCCTGCCTGCGTGGTTTACTGTAATACCAGCAAGAAGTGGTT
CTGCAACGGACGTGGAAATACTTCTGGCAGCCACATTGTAAATCACCTTGTGAGGGCAAAATGCAAAGAG
GTGACCCTGCACAAGGACGGGCCCCTGGGGGAGACAGTCCTGGAGTGCTACAACTGCGGCTGTCGCAACG
TCTTCCTCCTCGGCTTCATCCCGGCCAAAGCTGACTCAGTGGTGGTGCTGCTGTGCAGGCAGCCCTGTGC
CAGCCAGAGCAGCCTCAAGGACATCAACTGGGACAGCTCGCAGTGGCAGCCGCTGATCCAGGACCGCTGC
TTCCTGTCCTGGCTGGTCAAGATCCCCTCCGAGCAGGAGCAGCTGCGGGCACGCCAGATCACGGCACAGC
AGATCAACAAGCTGGAGGAGCTGTGGAAGGAAAACCCTTCTGCCACGCTGGAGGACCTGGAGAAGCCGGG
GGTGGACGAGGAGCCGCAGCATGTCCTCCTGCGGTACGAGGACGCCTACCAGTACCAGAACATATTCGGG
CCCCTGGTCAAGCTGGAGGCCGACTACGACAAGAAGCTGAAGGAGTCCCAGACTCAAGATAACATCACTG
TCAGGTGGGACCTGGGCCTTAACAAGAAGAGAATCGCCTACTTCACTTTGCCCAAGACTGACTCTGACAT
GCGGCTCATGCAGGGGGATGAGATATGCCTGCGGTACAAAGGGGACCTTGCGCCCCTGTGGAAAGGGATC
GGCCACGTCATCAAGGTCCCTGATAATTATGGCGATGAGATCGCCATTGAGCTGCGGAGCAGCGTGGGTG
CACCTGTGGAGGTGACTCACAACTTCCAGGTGGATTTTGTGTGGAAGTCGACCTCCTTTGACAGGATGCA
GAGCGCATTGAAAACGTTTGCCGTGGATGAGACCTCGGTGTCTGGCTACATCTACCACAAGCTGTTGGGC
CACGAGGTGGAGGACGTAATCATCAAGTGCCAGCTGCCCAAGCGCTTCACGGCGCAGGGCCTCCCCGACC
TCAACCACTCCCAGGTTTATGCCGTGAAGACTGTGCTGCAAAGACCACTGAGCCTGATCCAGGGCCCGCC
AGGCACGGGGAAGACGGTGACGTCGGCCACCATCGTCTACCACCTGGCCCGGCAAGGCAACGGGCCGGTG
CTGGTGTGTGCTCCGAGCAACATCGCCGTGGACCAGCTAACGGAGAAGATCCACCAGACGGGGCTAAAGG
TCGTGCGCCTCTGCGCCAAGAGCCGTGAGGCCATCGACTCCCCGGTGTCTTTTCTGGCCCTGCACAACCA
GATCAGGAACATGGACAGCATGCCTGAGCTGCAGAAGCTGCAGCAGCTGAAAGACGAGACTGGGGAGCTG
TCGTCTGCCGACGAGAAGCGGTACCGGGCCTTGAAGCGCACCGCAGAGAGAGAGCTGCTGATGAACGCAG
ATGTCATCTGCTGCACATGTGTGGGCGCCGGTGACCCGAGGCTGGCCAAGATGCAGTTCCGCTCCATTTT
AATCGACGAAAGCACCCAGGCCACCGAGCCGGAGTGCATGGTTCCCGTGGTCCTCGGGGCCAAGCAGCTG
ATCCTTGTAGGCGACCACTGCCAGCTGGGCCCAGTGGTGATGTGCAAGAAGGCGGCCAAGGCCGGGCTGT
CACAGTCGCTCTTCGAGCGCCTGGTGGTGCTGGGCATCCGGCCCATCCGCCTGCAGGTCCAGTACCGGAT
GCACCCTGCACTCAGCGCCTTCCCATCCAACATCTTCTACGAGGGCTCCCTCCAGAATGGTGTCACTGCA
GCGGATCGTGTGAAGAAGGGATTTGACTTCCAGTGGCCCCAACCCGATAAACCGATGTTCTTCTACGTGA
CCCAGGGCCAAGAGGAGATTGCCAGCTCGGGCACCTCCTACCTGAACAGGACCGAGGCTGCGAACGTGGA
GAAGATCACCACGAAGTTGCTGAAGGCAGGCGCCAAGCCGGACCAGATTGGCATCATCACGCCCTACGAG
GGCCAGCGCTCCTACCTGGTGCAGTACATGCAGTTCAGCGGCTCCCTGCACACCAAGCTCTACCAGGAGG
TGGAGATCGCCAGTGTGGACGCCTTTCAGGGACGCGAGAAGGACTTCATCATCCTGTCCTGTGTGCGGGC
CAACGAGCACCAAGGCATTGGCTTTTTAAATGACCCCAGGCGTCTGAACGTGGCCCTGACCAGAGCAAGG
TATGGCGTCATCATTGTGGGCAACCCGAAGGCACTATCAAAGCAGCCGCTCTGGAACCACCTGCTGAACT
ACTATAAGGAGCAGAAGGTGCTGGTGGAGGGGCCGCTCAACAACCTGCGTGAGAGCCTCATGCAGTTCAG
CAAGCCACGGAAGCTGGTCAACACTATCAACCCGGGAGCCCGCTTCATGACCACAGCCATGTATGATGCC
CGGGAGGCCATCATCCCAGGCTCCGTCTATGATCGGAGCAGCCAGGGCCGGCCTTCCAGCATGTACTTCC
AGACCCATGACCAGATTGGCATGATCAGTGCCGGCCCTAGCCACGTGGCTGCCATGAACATTCCCATCCC
CTTCAACCTGGTCATGCCACCCATGCCACCGCCTGGCTATTTTGGACAAGCCAACGGGCCTGCTGCAGGG
CGAGGCACCCCGAAAGGCAAGACTGGTCGTGGGGGACGCCAGAAGAACCGCTTTGGGCTTCCTGGACCCA
GCCAGACTAACCTCCCCAACAGCCAAGCCAGCCAGGATGTGGCGTCACAGCCCTTCTCTCAGGGCGCCCT
GACGCAGGGCTACATCTCCATGAGCCAGCCTTCCCAGATGAGCCAGCCCGGCCTCTCCCAGCCGGAGCTG
TCCCAGGACAGTTACCTTGGTGACGAGTTTAAATCACAAATCGACGTGGCGCTCTCACAGGACTCCACGT
ACCAGGGAGAGCGGGCTTACCAGCATGGCGGGGTGACGGGGCTGTCCCAGTATTAAAAGGTGGCGGCGGA
AGAGCTAAAGAGTCGACCCGGGCGGCCGCTCGAGTCTAGAGGGCCCGTTTAAACCCGCTGATCAGCCTCG
ACTGTGCCTTCTAGTTGCCAGCCATCTGTTGTTTGCCCCTCCCCCGTGCCTTCCTTGACCCTGGAAGGTG
CCACTCCCACTGTCCTTTCCTAATAAAATGAGGAAATTGCATCGCATTGTCTGAGTAGGTGTCATTCTAT
TCTGGGGGGTGGGGTGGGGCAGGACAGCAAGGGGGAGGATTGGGAAGACAATAGCAGGCATGCTGGGGAT
GCGGTGGGCTCTATGGCTTCTGAGGCGGAAAGAACCAGCTGGGGCTCTAGGGGGTATCCCC
[124 nt withheld, positions 5662-5785]
C
[91 nt withheld, positions 5787-5877]
AGGGTGATGGTTCACGTACCTAGAAGTTCCTATTCCGAAGTTCCTATTCTCTAGAAAGTATAGGAACTTC
CTTGGCCAAAAAGCCTGAACTCACCGCGACGTCTGTCGAGAAGTTTCTGATCGAAAAGTTCGACAGCGTC
TCCGACCTGATGCAGCTCTCGGAGGGCGAAGAATCTCGTGCTTTCAGCTTCGATGTAGGAGGGCGTGGAT
ATGTCCTGCGGGTAAATAGCTGCGCCGATGGTTTCTACAAAGATCGTTATGTTTATCGGCACTTTGCATC
GGCCGCGCTCCCGATTCCGGAAGTGCTTGACATTGGGGAATTCAGCGAGAGCCTGACCTATTGCATCTCC
CGCCGTGCACAGGGTGTCACGTTGCAAGACCTGCCTGAAACCGAACTGCCCGCTGTTCTGCAGCCGGTCG
CGGAGGCCATGGATGCGATCGCTGCGGCCGATCTTAGCCAGACGAGCGGGTTCGGCCCATTCGGACCGCA
AGGAATCGGTCAATACACTACATGGCGTGATTTCATATGCGCGATTGCTGATCCCCATGTGTATCACTGG
CAAACTGTGATGGACGACACCGTCAGTGCGTCCGTCGCGCAGGCTCTCGATGAGCTGATGCTTTGGGCCG
AGGACTGCCCCGAAGTCCGGCACCTCGTGCACGCGGATTTCGGCTCCAACAATGTCCTGACGGACAATGG
CCGCATAACAGCGGTCATTGACTGGAGCGAGGCGATGTTCGGGGATTCCCAATACGAGGTCGCCAACATC
TTCTTCTGGAGGCCGTGGTTGGCTTGTATGGAGCAGCAGACGCGCTACTTCGAGCGGAGGCATCCGGAGC
TTGCAGGATCGCCGCGGCTCCGGGCGTATATGCTCCGCATTGGTCTTGACCAACTCTATCAGAGCTTGGT
TGACGGCAATTTCGATGATGCAGCTTGGGCGCAGGGTCGATGCGACGCAATCGTCCGATCCGGAGCCGGG
ACTGTCGGGCGTACACAAATCGCCCGCAGAAGCGCGGCCGTCTGGACCGATGGCTGTGTAGAAGTACTCG
CCGATAGTGGAAACCGACGCCCCAGCACTCGTCCGAGGGCAAAGGAATAGCACGTACTACGAGATTTCGA
TTCCACCGCCGCCTTCTATGAAAGGTTGGGCTTCGGAATCGTTTTCCGGGACGCCGGCTGGATGATCCTC
CAGCGCGGGGATCTCATGCTGGAGTTCTTCGCCCACCCCAACTTGTTTATTGCAGCTTATAATGGTTACA
AATAAAGCAATAGCATCACAAATTTCACAAATAAAGCATTTTTTTCACTGCATTCTAGTTGTGGTTTGTC
CAAACTCATCAATGTATCTTATCATGTCTGTATACCGTCGACCTCTAGCTAGAGCTTGGCGTAATCATGG
TCATAGCTGTTTCCTGTGTGAAATTGTTATCCGCTCACAATTCCACACAACATACGAGCCGGAAGCATAA
AGTGTAAAGCCTGGGGTGCCTAATGAGTGAGCTAACTCACATTAATTGCGTTGCGCTCACTGCCCGCTTT
CCAGTCGGGAAACCTGTCGTGCCAGCTGCATTAATGAATCGGCCAACGCGCGGGGAGAGGCGGTTTGCGT
ATTGGGCGCTCTTCCGCTTCCTCGCTCACTGACTCGCTGCGCTCGGTCGTTCGGCTGCGGCGAGCGGTAT
CAGCTCACTCAAAGGCGGTAATACGGTTATCCACAGAATCAGGGGATAACGCAGGAAAGAACATGTGAGC
AAAAGGCCAGCAAAAGGCCAGGAACCGTAAAAAGGCCGCGTTGCTGGCGTTTTTCCATAGGCTCCGCCCC
CCTGACGAGCATCACAAAAATCGACGCTCAAGTCAGAGGTGGCGAAACCCGACAGGACTATAAAGATACC
AGGCGTTTCCCCCTGGAAGCTCCCTCGTGCGCTCTCCTGTTCCGACCCTGCCGCTTACCGGATACCTGTC
CGCCTTTCTCCCTTCGGGAAGCGTGGCGCTTTCTCATAGCTCACGCTGTAGGTATCTCAGTTCGGTGTAG
GTCGTTCGCTCCAAGCTGGGCTGTGTGCACGAACCCCCCGTTCAGCCCGACCGCTGCGCCTTATCCGGTA
ACTATCGTCTTGAGTCCAACCCGGTAAGACACGACTTATCGCCACTGGCAGCAGCCACTGGTAACAGGAT
TAGCAGAGCGAGGTATGTAGGCGGTGCTACAGAGTTCTTGAAGTGGTGGCCTAACTACGGCTACACTAGA
AGAACAGTATTTGGTATCTGCGCTCTGCTGAAGCCAGTTACCTTCGGAAAAAGAGTTGGTAGCTCTTGAT
CCGGCAAACAAACCACCGCTGGTAGCGGTGGTTTTTTTGTTTGCAAGCAGCAGATTACGCGCAGAAAAAA
AGGATCTCAAGAAGATCCTTTGATCTTTTCTACGGGGTCTGACGCTCAGTGGAACGAAAACTCACGTTAA
GGGATTTTGGTCATGAGATTATCAAAAAGGATCTTCACCTAGATCCTTTTAAATTAAAAATGAAGTTTTA
AATCAATCTAAAGTATATATGAGTAAACTTGGTCTGACAGTTACCAATGCTTAATCAGTGAGGCACCTAT
CTCAGCGATCTGTCTATTTCGTTCATCCATAGTTGCCTGACTCCCCGTCGTGTAGATAACTACGATACGG
GAGGGCTTACCATCTGGCCCCAGTGCTGCAATGATACCGCGAGACCCACGCTCACCGGCTCCAGATTTAT
CAGCAATAAACCAGCCAGCCGGAAGGGCCGAGCGCAGAAGTGGTCCTGCAACTTTATCCGCCTCCATCCA
GTCTATTAATTGTTGCCGGGAAGCTAGAGTAAGTAGTTCGCCAGTTAATAGTTTGCGCAACGTTGTTGCC
ATTGCTACAGGCATCGTGGTGTCACGCTCGTCGTTTGGTATGGCTTCATTCAGCTCCGGTTCCCAACGAT
CAAGGCGAGTTACATGATCCCCCATGTTGTGCAAAAAAGCGGTTAGCTCCTTCGGTCCTCCGATCGTTGT
CAGAAGTAAGTTGGCCGCAGTGTTATCACTCATGGTTATGGCAGCACTGCATAATTCTCTTACTGTCATG
CCATCCGTAAGATGCTTTTCTGTGACTGGTGAGTACTCAACCAAGTCATTCTGAGAATAGTGTATGCGGC
GACCGAGTTGCTCTTGCCCGGCGTCAATACGGGATAATACCGCGCCACATAGCAGAACTTTAAAAGTGCT
CATCATTGGAAAACGTTCTTCGGGGCGAAAACTCTCAAGGATCTTACCGCTGTTGAGATCCAGTTCGATG
TAACCCACTCGTGCACCCAACTGATCTTCAGCATCTTTTACTTTCACCAGCGTTTCTGGGTGAGCAAAAA
CAGGAAGGCAAAATGCCGCAAAAAAGGGAATAAGGGCGACACGGAAATGTTGAATACTCATACTCTTCCT
TTTTCAATATTATTGAAGCATTTATCAGGGTTATTGTCTCATGAGCGGATACATATTTGAATGTATTTAG
AAAAATAAACAAATAGGGGTTCCGCGCACATTTCCCCGAAAAGTGCCACCTGACGTC
